Addgene plasmid #101043: AcrIIA4
Purpose: Anti-CRISPRprotein which inhibit SpyCas9 and LmoCas9 activity.
Depositing lab: Zhiwei Huang. Depositing organization: Harbin Institute of Technology. Publication: Structural basis of CRISPR-SpyCas9 inhibition by an anti-CRISPR protein. Dong D, Guo M, Wang S, Zhu Y, Wang S, Xiong Z, Yang J, Xu Z, Huang Z. Nature. 2017 Jun 15;546(7658):436-439. doi: 10.1038/nature22377. Epub 2017 Apr 27. PubMed 28448066.
Backbone
  Vector backbone: pGEX-6P-1
  Vector type: Bacterial Expression
Growth in bacteria
  Bacterial resistance: Ampicillin, 100 μg/mL
  Growth temperature: 37°C
  Growth strain: DH5alpha
  Copy number: Unknown
Gene/Insert
  Gene/Insert name: AcrIIA4
  Species: Synthetic
  Tag / fusion protein: GST (N terminal on backbone)
  Cloning method: Restriction Enzyme; 5′ cloning site BamH1 (not destroyed); 3′ cloning site Xho1 (not destroyed)
Terms and licenses: Academic/Nonprofit Terms; Industry Terms: Not Available to Industry
How to cite: AcrIIA4 was a gift from Zhiwei Huang (Addgene plasmid # 101043 ; http://n2t.net/addgene:101043 ; RRID:Addgene_101043)
