[The description below was written by a language model from this plasmid's Addgene catalogue record and pLannotate feature annotations shown in this document.]
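Description:
AcrIIA4 is a bacterial expression plasmid built on the pGEX-6P-1 backbone for producing the anti-CRISPR protein AcrIIA4 as an N-terminal glutathione S-transferase (GST) fusion in E. coli. The synthetic AcrIIA4 coding sequence was inserted between the BamHI and XhoI sites of the polylinker, both of which remain intact, so it sits in frame downstream of the Schistosoma japonicum GST open reading frame supplied by the vector. Both sequence records (a depositor sequence and a sequencing-derived one, each 5,230 nt and offset by two bases) give essentially the same feature map. Neither annotates the AcrIIA4 insert itself, but an unannotated gap directly after the GST coding sequence fits the expected insert position.

Transcription of the fusion is driven by the strong hybrid tac promoter, which is controlled by an adjacent lac operator. The plasmid carries its own lacI repressor gene, so expression stays repressed until it is induced with IPTG. The lacI promoter is called as the up-mutant lacIq in the depositor sequence and as the plain lacI promoter in the other record. The plasmid replicates from a ColE1/pBR322-type origin and is selected with ampicillin through the β-lactamase gene. The short rop and bom fragments, the lac promoter/lacZα segment and a yciV fragment are backbone remnants with no functional role in expression.

The GST tag allows affinity purification of the fusion on glutathione resin. AcrIIA4 inhibits SpyCas9 and LmoCas9 activity, and the associated study concerns the structural basis of SpyCas9 inhibition. The plasmid therefore suits preparation of recombinant inhibitor for biochemical and structural studies.
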