Features (pLannotate 1.2.2; 16 found; start..end, strand, type, name):
      6..107     -  CDS            yciV (fragment): RNAAM_ECOLI - Also known as trpH From Escherichia coli (strain K12).
    183..211     +  promoter       tac promoter: strong E. coli promoter; hybrid between the trp and lac UV5 promoters
    219..235     +  protein_bind   lac operator: The lac repressor binds to the lac operator to inhibit transcription in E. coli. This inhibition can be relieved by adding lactose or isopropyl-β-D-thiogalactopyranoside (IPTG). lac repressor encoded by lacI
    258..911     +  CDS            GST26_SCHJA: Experimental evidence at protein level: Swiss-Prot protein existence level 1. GST isoenzymes appear to play a central role in the parasite detoxification system. Other functions are also suspected including a role in increasing the solubility of haematin in the parasite gut. From Schistosoma japonicum (Blood fluke).
   1247..1286    +  CDS            rop (fragment): Rop protein, which maintains plasmids at low copy number; rop
   1388..1428    +  misc_feature   bom (fragment): basis of mobility region from pBR322
   1533..1637    +  promoter       AmpR promoter: bla
   1638..2498    +  CDS            AmpR: β-lactamase; bla; confers resistance to ampicillin, carbenicillin, and related antibiotics
   2669..3257    +  rep_origin     ori: high-copy-number ColE1/pMB1/pBR322/pUC origin of replication
   3443..3494    -  misc_feature   bom (fragment): basis of mobility region from pBR322
   3501..3578    +  promoter       lacIq promoter: lacI (mutant); In the lacIq allele, a single base change in the promoter boosts expression of the lacI gene about 10-fold.
   3579..4661    +  CDS            lacI: lac repressor; lacI; The lac repressor binds to the lac operator to inhibit transcription in E. coli. This inhibition can be relieved by adding lactose or isopropyl-β-D-thiogalactopyranoside (IPTG).
   4674..4695    +  protein_bind   CAP binding site: CAP binding activates transcription in the presence of cAMP. E. coli catabolite activator protein
   4710..4740    +  promoter       lac promoter: promoter for the E. coli lac operon
   4748..4764    +  protein_bind   lac operator: The lac repressor binds to the lac operator to inhibit transcription in E. coli. This inhibition can be relieved by adding lactose or isopropyl-β-D-thiogalactopyranoside (IPTG). lac repressor encoded by lacI
   4784..4957    +  CDS            lacZα: LacZα fragment of β-galactosidase; lacZ fragment
>Addgene plasmid #101043 | AcrIIA4 | depositor full sequence | sequence record 190380 | AcrIIA4 sequence 5230 bps
ACGTTATCGACTGCACGGTGCACCAATGCTTCTGGCGTCAGGCAGCCATCGGAAGCTGTGGTATGGCTGT
GCAGGTCGTAAATCACTGCATAATTCGTGTCGCTCAAGGCGCACTCCCGTTCTGGATAATGTTTTTTGCG
CCGACATCATAACGGTTCTGGCAAATATTCTGAAATGAGCTGTTGACAATTAATCATCGGCTCGTATAAT
GTGTGGAATTGTGAGCGGATAACAATTTCACACAGGAAACAGTATTCATGTCCCCTATACTAGGTTATTG
GAAAATTAAGGGCCTTGTGCAACCCACTCGACTTCTTTTGGAATATCTTGAAGAAAAATATGAAGAGCAT
TTGTATGAGCGCGATGAAGGTGATAAATGGCGAAACAAAAAGTTTGAATTGGGTTTGGAGTTTCCCAATC
TTCCTTATTATATTGATGGTGATGTTAAATTAACACAGTCTATGGCCATCATACGTTATATAGCTGACAA
GCACAACATGTTGGGTGGTTGTCCAAAAGAGCGTGCAGAGATTTCAATGCTTGAAGGAGCGGTTTTGGAT
ATTAGATACGGTGTTTCGAGAATTGCATATAGTAAAGACTTTGAAACTCTCAAAGTTGATTTTCTTAGCA
AGCTACCTGAAATGCTGAAAATGTTCGAAGATCGTTTATGTCATAAAACATATTTAAATGGTGATCATGT
AACCCATCCTGACTTCATGTTGTATGACGCTCTTGATGTTGTTTTATACATGGACCCAATGTGCCTGGAT
GCGTTCCCAAAATTAGTTTGTTTTAAAAAACGTATTGAAGCTATCCCACAAATTGATAAGTACTTGAAAT
CCAGCAAGTATATAGCATGGCCTTTGCAGGGCTGGCAAGCCACGTTTGGTGGTGGCGACCATCCTCCAAA
ATCGGATCTGGAAGTTCTGTTCCAGGGGCCCCTGGGATCCATGAATATTAATGACTTAATTAGAGAAATC
AAAAACAAAGATTACACAGTGAAATTGAGTGGTACGGATAGCAATAGTATCACACAGCTAATTATTCGCG
TTAATAATGATGGCAACGAGTATGTAATTTCTGAAAGTGAAAATGAATCAATCGTTGAAAAATTCATCTC
TGCATTCAAAAACGGTTGGAATCAAGAATACGAGGATGAAGAAGAATTTTATAATGACATGCAAACAATC
ACCTTAAAAAGTGAGTTGAACTAACTCGAGCGGCCGCATCGTGACTGACTGACGATCTGCCTCGCGCGTT
TCGGTGATGACGGTGAAAACCTCTGACACATGCAGCTCCCGGAGACGGTCACAGCTTGTCTGTAAGCGGA
TGCCGGGAGCAGACAAGCCCGTCAGGGCGCGTCAGCGGGTGTTGGCGGGTGTCGGGGCGCAGCCATGACC
CAGTCACGTAGCGATAGCGGAGTGTATAATTCTTGAAGACGAAAGGGCCTCGTGATACGCCTATTTTTAT
AGGTTAATGTCATGATAATAATGGTTTCTTAGACGTCAGGTGGCACTTTTCGGGGAAATGTGCGCGGAAC
CCCTATTTGTTTATTTTTCTAAATACATTCAAATATGTATCCGCTCATGAGACAATAACCCTGATAAATG
CTTCAATAATATTGAAAAAGGAAGAGTATGAGTATTCAACATTTCCGTGTCGCCCTTATTCCCTTTTTTG
CGGCATTTTGCCTTCCTGTTTTTGCTCACCCAGAAACGCTGGTGAAAGTAAAAGATGCTGAAGATCAGTT
GGGTGCACGAGTGGGTTACATCGAACTGGATCTCAACAGCGGTAAGATCCTTGAGAGTTTTCGCCCCGAA
GAACGTTTTCCAATGATGAGCACTTTTAAAGTTCTGCTATGTGGCGCGGTATTATCCCGTGTTGACGCCG
GGCAAGAGCAACTCGGTCGCCGCATACACTATTCTCAGAATGACTTGGTTGAGTACTCACCAGTCACAGA
AAAGCATCTTACGGATGGCATGACAGTAAGAGAATTATGCAGTGCTGCCATAACCATGAGTGATAACACT
GCGGCCAACTTACTTCTGACAACGATCGGAGGACCGAAGGAGCTAACCGCTTTTTTGCACAACATGGGGG
ATCATGTAACTCGCCTTGATCGTTGGGAACCGGAGCTGAATGAAGCCATACCAAACGACGAGCGTGACAC
CACGATGCCTGCAGCAATGGCAACAACGTTGCGCAAACTATTAACTGGCGAACTACTTACTCTAGCTTCC
CGGCAACAATTAATAGACTGGATGGAGGCGGATAAAGTTGCAGGACCACTTCTGCGCTCGGCCCTTCCGG
CTGGCTGGTTTATTGCTGATAAATCTGGAGCCGGTGAGCGTGGGTCTCGCGGTATCATTGCAGCACTGGG
GCCAGATGGTAAGCCCTCCCGTATCGTAGTTATCTACACGACGGGGAGTCAGGCAACTATGGATGAACGA
AATAGACAGATCGCTGAGATAGGTGCCTCACTGATTAAGCATTGGTAACTGTCAGACCAAGTTTACTCAT
ATATACTTTAGATTGATTTAAAACTTCATTTTTAATTTAAAAGGATCTAGGTGAAGATCCTTTTTGATAA
TCTCATGACCAAAATCCCTTAACGTGAGTTTTCGTTCCACTGAGCGTCAGACCCCGTAGAAAAGATCAAA
GGATCTTCTTGAGATCCTTTTTTTCTGCGCGTAATCTGCTGCTTGCAAACAAAAAAACCACCGCTACCAG
CGGTGGTTTGTTTGCCGGATCAAGAGCTACCAACTCTTTTTCCGAAGGTAACTGGCTTCAGCAGAGCGCA
GATACCAAATACTGTCCTTCTAGTGTAGCCGTAGTTAGGCCACCACTTCAAGAACTCTGTAGCACCGCCT
ACATACCTCGCTCTGCTAATCCTGTTACCAGTGGCTGCTGCCAGTGGCGATAAGTCGTGTCTTACCGGGT
TGGACTCAAGACGATAGTTACCGGATAAGGCGCAGCGGTCGGGCTGAACGGGGGGTTCGTGCACACAGCC
CAGCTTGGAGCGAACGACCTACACCGAACTGAGATACCTACAGCGTGAGCTATGAGAAAGCGCCACGCTT
CCCGAAGGGAGAAAGGCGGACAGGTATCCGGTAAGCGGCAGGGTCGGAACAGGAGAGCGCACGAGGGAGC
TTCCAGGGGGAAACGCCTGGTATCTTTATAGTCCTGTCGGGTTTCGCCACCTCTGACTTGAGCGTCGATT
TTTGTGATGCTCGTCAGGGGGGCGGAGCCTATGGAAAAACGCCAGCAACGCGGCCTTTTTACGGTTCCTG
GCCTTTTGCTGGCCTTTTGCTCACATGTTCTTTCCTGCGTTATCCCCTGATTCTGTGGATAACCGTATTA
CCGCCTTTGAGTGAGCTGATACCGCTCGCCGCAGCCGAACGACCGAGCGCAGCGAGTCAGTGAGCGAGGA
AGCGGAAGAGCGCCTGATGCGGTATTTTCTCCTTACGCATCTGTGCGGTATTTCACACCGCATAAATTCC
GACACCATCGAATGGTGCAAAACCTTTCGCGGTATGGCATGATAGCGCCCGGAAGAGAGTCAATTCAGGG
TGGTGAATGTGAAACCAGTAACGTTATACGATGTCGCAGAGTATGCCGGTGTCTCTTATCAGACCGTTTC
CCGCGTGGTGAACCAGGCCAGCCACGTTTCTGCGAAAACGCGGGAAAAAGTGGAAGCGGCGATGGCGGAG
CTGAATTACATTCCCAACCGCGTGGCACAACAACTGGCGGGCAAACAGTCGTTGCTGATTGGCGTTGCCA
CCTCCAGTCTGGCCCTGCACGCGCCGTCGCAAATTGTCGCGGCGATTAAATCTCGCGCCGATCAACTGGG
TGCCAGCGTGGTGGTGTCGATGGTAGAACGAAGCGGCGTCGAAGCCTGTAAAGCGGCGGTGCACAATCTT
CTCGCGCAACGCGTCAGTGGGCTGATCATTAACTATCCGCTGGATGACCAGGATGCCATTGCTGTGGAAG
CTGCCTGCACTAATGTTCCGGCGTTATTTCTTGATGTCTCTGACCAGACACCCATCAACAGTATTATTTT
CTCCCATGAAGACGGTACGCGACTGGGCGTGGAGCATCTGGTCGCATTGGGTCACCAGCAAATCGCGCTG
TTAGCGGGCCCATTAAGTTCTGTCTCGGCGCGTCTGCGTCTGGCTGGCTGGCATAAATATCTCACTCGCA
ATCAAATTCAGCCGATAGCGGAACGGGAAGGCGACTGGAGTGCCATGTCCGGTTTTCAACAAACCATGCA
AATGCTGAATGAGGGCATCGTTCCCACTGCGATGCTGGTTGCCAACGATCAGATGGCGCTGGGCGCAATG
CGCGCCATTACCGAGTCCGGGCTGCGCGTTGGTGCGGATATCTCGGTAGTGGGATACGACGATACCGAAG
ACAGCTCATGTTATATCCCGCCGTCAACCACCATCAAACAGGATTTTCGCCTGCTGGGGCAAACCAGCGT
GGACCGCTTGCTGCAACTCTCTCAGGGCCAGGCGGTGAAGGGCAATCAGCTGTTGCCCGTCTCACTGGTG
AAAAGAAAAACCACCCTGGCGCCCAATACGCAAACCGCCTCTCCCCGCGCGTTGGCCGATTCATTAATGC
AGCTGGCACGACAGGTTTCCCGACTGGAAAGCGGGCAGTGAGCGCAACGCAATTAATGTGAGTTAGCTCA
CTCATTAGGCACCCCAGGCTTTACACTTTATGCTTCCGGCTCGTATGTTGTGTGGAATTGTGAGCGGATA
ACAATTTCACACAGGAAACAGCTATGACCATGATTACGGATTCACTGGCCGTCGTTTTACAACGTCGTGA
CTGGGAAAACCCTGGCGTTACCCAACTTAATCGCCTTGCAGCACATCCCCCTTTCGCCAGCTGGCGTAAT
AGCGAAGAGGCCCGCACCGATCGCCCTTCCCAACAGTTGCGCAGCCTGAATGGCGAATGGCGCTTTGCCT
GGTTTCCGGCACCAGAAGCGGTGCCGGAAAGCTGGCTGGAGTGCGATCTTCCTGAGGCCGATACTGTCGT
CGTCCCCTCAAACTGGCAGATGCACGGTTACGATGCGCCCATCTACACCAACGTAACCTATCCCATTACG
GTCAATCCGCCGTTTGTTCCCACGGAGAATCCGACGGGTTGTTACTCGCTCACATTTAATGTTGATGAAA
GCTGGCTACAGGAAGGCCAGACGCGAATTATTTTTGATGGCGTTGGAATT
