Features (pLannotate 1.2.2; 16 found; start..end, strand, type, name):
    185..213     +  promoter       tac promoter: strong E. coli promoter; hybrid between the trp and lac UV5 promoters
    221..237     +  protein_bind   lac operator: The lac repressor binds to the lac operator to inhibit transcription in E. coli. This inhibition can be relieved by adding lactose or isopropyl-β-D-thiogalactopyranoside (IPTG). lac repressor encoded by lacI
    260..913     +  CDS            GST26_SCHJA: Experimental evidence at protein level: Swiss-Prot protein existence level 1. GST isoenzymes appear to play a central role in the parasite detoxification system. Other functions are also suspected including a role in increasing the solubility of haematin in the parasite gut. From Schistosoma japonicum (Blood fluke).
   1249..1288    +  CDS            rop (fragment): Rop protein, which maintains plasmids at low copy number; rop
   1390..1430    +  misc_feature   bom (fragment): basis of mobility region from pBR322
   1535..1639    +  promoter       AmpR promoter: bla
   1640..2500    +  CDS            AmpR: β-lactamase; bla; confers resistance to ampicillin, carbenicillin, and related antibiotics
   2671..3259    +  rep_origin     ori: high-copy-number ColE1/pMB1/pBR322/pUC origin of replication
   3445..3496    -  misc_feature   bom (fragment): basis of mobility region from pBR322
   3503..3580    +  promoter       lacI promoter: lacI
   3581..4663    +  CDS            lacI: lac repressor; lacI; The lac repressor binds to the lac operator to inhibit transcription in E. coli. This inhibition can be relieved by adding lactose or isopropyl-β-D-thiogalactopyranoside (IPTG).
   4676..4697    +  protein_bind   CAP binding site: CAP binding activates transcription in the presence of cAMP. E. coli catabolite activator protein
   4712..4742    +  promoter       lac promoter: promoter for the E. coli lac operon
   4750..4766    +  protein_bind   lac operator: The lac repressor binds to the lac operator to inhibit transcription in E. coli. This inhibition can be relieved by adding lactose or isopropyl-β-D-thiogalactopyranoside (IPTG). lac repressor encoded by lacI
   4786..4959    +  CDS            lacZα: LacZα fragment of β-galactosidase; lacZ fragment
   5223..109     -  CDS            yciV (fragment) (across the origin): RNAAM_ECOLI - Also known as trpH From Escherichia coli (strain K12).
>Addgene plasmid #101043 | AcrIIA4 | addgene full sequence | sequence record 195015 | Addgene NGS Result
TTAGCTTATCGACTGCACGGTGCACCAATGCTTCTGGCGTCAGGCAGCCATCGGAAGCTGTGGTATGGCT
GTGCAGGTCGTAAATCACTGCATAATTCGTGTCGCTCAAGGCGCACTCCCGTTCTGGATAATGTTTTTTG
CGCCGACATCATAACGGTTCTGGCAAATATTCTGAAATGAGCTGTTGACAATTAATCATCGGCTCGTATA
ATGTGTGGAATTGTGAGCGGATAACAATTTCACACAGGAAACAGTATTCATGTCCCCTATACTAGGTTAT
TGGAAAATTAAGGGCCTTGTGCAACCCACTCGACTTCTTTTGGAATATCTTGAAGAAAAATATGAAGAGC
ATTTGTATGAGCGCGATGAAGGTGATAAATGGCGAAACAAAAAGTTTGAATTGGGTTTGGAGTTTCCCAA
TCTTCCTTATTATATTGATGGTGATGTTAAATTAACACAGTCTATGGCCATCATACGTTATATAGCTGAC
AAGCACAACATGTTGGGTGGTTGTCCAAAAGAGCGTGCAGAGATTTCAATGCTTGAAGGAGCGGTTTTGG
ATATTAGATACGGTGTTTCGAGAATTGCATATAGTAAAGACTTTGAAACTCTCAAAGTTGATTTTCTTAG
CAAGCTACCTGAAATGCTGAAAATGTTCGAAGATCGTTTATGTCATAAAACATATTTAAATGGTGATCAT
GTAACCCATCCTGACTTCATGTTGTATGACGCTCTTGATGTTGTTTTATACATGGACCCAATGTGCCTGG
ATGCGTTCCCAAAATTAGTTTGTTTTAAAAAACGTATTGAAGCTATCCCACAAATTGATAAGTACTTGAA
ATCCAGCAAGTATATAGCATGGCCTTTGCAGGGCTGGCAAGCCACGTTTGGTGGTGGCGACCATCCTCCA
AAATCGGATCTGGAAGTTCTGTTCCAGGGGCCCCTGGGATCCATGAATATTAATGACTTAATTAGAGAAA
TCAAAAACAAAGATTACACAGTGAAATTGAGTGGTACGGATAGCAATAGTATCACACAGCTAATTATTCG
CGTTAATAATGATGGCAACGAGTATGTAATTTCTGAAAGTGAAAATGAATCAATCGTTGAAAAATTCATC
TCTGCATTCAAAAACGGTTGGAATCAAGAATACGAGGATGAAGAAGAATTTTATAATGACATGCAAACAA
TCACCTTAAAAAGTGAGTTGAACTAACTCGAGCGGCCGCATCGTGACTGACTGACGATCTGCCTCGCGCG
TTTCGGTGATGACGGTGAAAACCTCTGACACATGCAGCTCCCGGAGACGGTCACAGCTTGTCTGTAAGCG
GATGCCGGGAGCAGACAAGCCCGTCAGGGCGCGTCAGCGGGTGTTGGCGGGTGTCGGGGCGCAGCCATGA
CCCAGTCACGTAGCGATAGCGGAGTGTATAATTCTTGAAGACGAAAGGGCCTCGTGATACGCCTATTTTT
ATAGGTTAATGTCATGATAATAATGGTTTCTTAGACGTCAGGTGGCACTTTTCGGGGAAATGTGCGCGGA
ACCCCTATTTGTTTATTTTTCTAAATACATTCAAATATGTATCCGCTCATGAGACAATAACCCTGATAAA
TGCTTCAATAATATTGAAAAAGGAAGAGTATGAGTATTCAACATTTCCGTGTCGCCCTTATTCCCTTTTT
TGCGGCATTTTGCCTTCCTGTTTTTGCTCACCCAGAAACGCTGGTGAAAGTAAAAGATGCTGAAGATCAG
TTGGGTGCACGAGTGGGTTACATCGAACTGGATCTCAACAGCGGTAAGATCCTTGAGAGTTTTCGCCCCG
AAGAACGTTTTCCAATGATGAGCACTTTTAAAGTTCTGCTATGTGGCGCGGTATTATCCCGTGTTGACGC
CGGGCAAGAGCAACTCGGTCGCCGCATACACTATTCTCAGAATGACTTGGTTGAGTACTCACCAGTCACA
GAAAAGCATCTTACGGATGGCATGACAGTAAGAGAATTATGCAGTGCTGCCATAACCATGAGTGATAACA
CTGCGGCCAACTTACTTCTGACAACGATCGGAGGACCGAAGGAGCTAACCGCTTTTTTGCACAACATGGG
GGATCATGTAACTCGCCTTGATCGTTGGGAACCGGAGCTGAATGAAGCCATACCAAACGACGAGCGTGAC
ACCACGATGCCTGCAGCAATGGCAACAACGTTGCGCAAACTATTAACTGGCGAACTACTTACTCTAGCTT
CCCGGCAACAATTAATAGACTGGATGGAGGCGGATAAAGTTGCAGGACCACTTCTGCGCTCGGCCCTTCC
GGCTGGCTGGTTTATTGCTGATAAATCTGGAGCCGGTGAGCGTGGGTCTCGCGGTATCATTGCAGCACTG
GGGCCAGATGGTAAGCCCTCCCGTATCGTAGTTATCTACACGACGGGGAGTCAGGCAACTATGGATGAAC
GAAATAGACAGATCGCTGAGATAGGTGCCTCACTGATTAAGCATTGGTAACTGTCAGACCAAGTTTACTC
ATATATACTTTAGATTGATTTAAAACTTCATTTTTAATTTAAAAGGATCTAGGTGAAGATCCTTTTTGAT
AATCTCATGACCAAAATCCCTTAACGTGAGTTTTCGTTCCACTGAGCGTCAGACCCCGTAGAAAAGATCA
AAGGATCTTCTTGAGATCCTTTTTTTCTGCGCGTAATCTGCTGCTTGCAAACAAAAAAACCACCGCTACC
AGCGGTGGTTTGTTTGCCGGATCAAGAGCTACCAACTCTTTTTCCGAAGGTAACTGGCTTCAGCAGAGCG
CAGATACCAAATACTGTCCTTCTAGTGTAGCCGTAGTTAGGCCACCACTTCAAGAACTCTGTAGCACCGC
CTACATACCTCGCTCTGCTAATCCTGTTACCAGTGGCTGCTGCCAGTGGCGATAAGTCGTGTCTTACCGG
GTTGGACTCAAGACGATAGTTACCGGATAAGGCGCAGCGGTCGGGCTGAACGGGGGGTTCGTGCACACAG
CCCAGCTTGGAGCGAACGACCTACACCGAACTGAGATACCTACAGCGTGAGCTATGAGAAAGCGCCACGC
TTCCCGAAGGGAGAAAGGCGGACAGGTATCCGGTAAGCGGCAGGGTCGGAACAGGAGAGCGCACGAGGGA
GCTTCCAGGGGGAAACGCCTGGTATCTTTATAGTCCTGTCGGGTTTCGCCACCTCTGACTTGAGCGTCGA
TTTTTGTGATGCTCGTCAGGGGGGCGGAGCCTATGGAAAAACGCCAGCAACGCGGCCTTTTTACGGTTCC
TGGCCTTTTGCTGGCCTTTTGCTCACATGTTCTTTCCTGCGTTATCCCCTGATTCTGTGGATAACCGTAT
TACCGCCTTTGAGTGAGCTGATACCGCTCGCCGCAGCCGAACGACCGAGCGCAGCGAGTCAGTGAGCGAG
GAAGCGGAAGAGCGCCTGATGCGGTATTTTCTCCTTACGCATCTGTGCGGTATTTCACACCGCATAAATT
CCGACACCATCGAATGGCGCAAAACCTTTCGCGGTATGGCATGATAGCGCCCGGAAGAGAGTCAATTCAG
GGTGGTGAATGTGAAACCAGTAACGTTATACGATGTCGCAGAGTATGCCGGTGTCTCTTATCAGACCGTT
TCCCGCGTGGTGAACCAGGCCAGCCACGTTTCTGCGAAAACGCGGGAAAAAGTGGAAGCGGCGATGGCGG
AGCTGAATTACATTCCCAACCGCGTGGCACAACAACTGGCGGGCAAACAGTCGTTGCTGATTGGCGTTGC
CACCTCCAGTCTGGCCCTGCACGCGCCGTCGCAAATTGTCGCGGCGATTAAATCTCGCGCCGATCAACTG
GGTGCCAGCGTGGTGGTGTCGATGGTAGAACGAAGCGGCGTCGAAGCCTGTAAAGCGGCGGTGCACAATC
TTCTCGCGCAACGCGTCAGTGGGCTGATCATTAACTATCCGCTGGATGACCAGGATGCCATTGCTGTGGA
AGCTGCCTGCACTAATGTTCCGGCGTTATTTCTTGATGTCTCTGACCAGACACCCATCAACAGTATTATT
TTCTCCCATGAAGACGGTACGCGACTGGGCGTGGAGCATCTGGTCGCATTGGGTCACCAGCAAATCGCGC
TGTTAGCGGGCCCATTAAGTTCTGTCTCGGCGCGTCTGCGTCTGGCTGGCTGGCATAAATATCTCACTCG
CAATCAAATTCAGCCGATAGCGGAACGGGAAGGCGACTGGAGTGCCATGTCCGGTTTTCAACAAACCATG
CAAATGCTGAATGAGGGCATCGTTCCCACTGCGATGCTGGTTGCCAACGATCAGATGGCGCTGGGCGCAA
TGCGCGCCATTACCGAGTCCGGGCTGCGCGTTGGTGCGGATATCTCGGTAGTGGGATACGACGATACCGA
AGACAGCTCATGTTATATCCCGCCGTTAACCACCATCAAACAGGATTTTCGCCTGCTGGGGCAAACCAGC
GTGGACCGCTTGCTGCAACTCTCTCAGGGCCAGGCGGTGAAGGGCAATCAGCTGTTGCCCGTCTCACTGG
TGAAAAGAAAAACCACGCTAGCGCCCAATACGCAAACCGCCTCTCCCCGCGCGTTGGCCGATTCATTAAT
GCAGCTGGCACGACAGGTTTCCCGACTGGAAAGCGGGCAGTGAGCGCAACGCAATTAATGTAAGTTAGCT
CACTCATTAGGCACCCCAGGCTTTACACTTTATGCTTCCGGCTCGTATGTTGTGTGGAATTGTGAGCGGA
TAACAATTTCACACAGGAAACAGCTATGACCATGATTACGGATTCACTGGCCGTCGTTTTACAACGTCGT
GACTGGGAAAACCCTGGCGTTACCCAACTTAATCGCCTTGCAGCACATCCCCCTTTCGCCAGCTGGCGTA
ATAGCGAAGAGGCCCGCACCGATCGCCCTTCCCAACAGTTGCGCAGCCTGAATGGCGAATGGCGCTTTGC
CTGGTTTCCGGCACCAGAAGCGGTGCCGGAAAGCTGGCTGGAGTGCGATCTTCCTGAGGCCGATACTGTC
GTCGTCCCCTCAAACTGGCAGATGCACGGTTACGATGCGCCCATCTACACCAACGTGACCTATCCCATTA
CGGTCAATCCGCCGTTTGTTCCCACGGAGAATCCGACGGGTTGTTACTCGCTCACATTTAATGTTGATGA
AAGCTGGCTACAGGAAGGCCAGACGCGAATTATTTTTGATGGCGTTGGAA
